Addgene plasmid #232762: dCas9-EWSR1_IDR-EGFP
Purpose: Expresses dCas9-EWSR1_IDR-EGFP
Depositing lab: Isaac Hilton. Depositing organization: Rice University. Publication: Biomolecular condensation of human IDRs initiates endogenous transcription via intrachromosomal looping or high-density promoter localization. Li J, Liu S, Kim S, Goell J, Drum ZA, Flores JP, Ma AJ, Mahata B, Escobar M, Raterink A, Ahn JH, Teran ER, Guerra-Resendez RS, Zhou Y, Yu B, Diehl MR, Wang GG, Gustavsson AK, Phanstiel DH, Hilton IB. Nucleic Acids Res. 2025 Feb 8;53(4):gkaf056. doi: 10.1093/nar/gkaf056. PubMed 39933697.
Backbone
  Vector backbone: LentiCRISPRv2
  Vector type: Lentiviral
Growth in bacteria
  Bacterial resistance: Ampicillin, 100 μg/mL
  Growth temperature: 37°C
  Growth strain: NEB Stable
  Copy number: High Copy
Gene/Insert
  Gene/Insert name: dCas9-EWSR1_IDR-EGFP
  Species: H. sapiens (human)
  Entrez Gene: EWSR1 (a.k.a. EWS, EWS-FLI1)
  Promoter: EF1a
  Cloning method: Gibson Cloning
Terms and licenses: Academic/Nonprofit Terms; Industry Terms: Not Available to Industry
How to cite: dCas9-EWSR1_IDR-EGFP was a gift from Isaac Hilton (Addgene plasmid # 232762 ; http://n2t.net/addgene:232762 ; RRID:Addgene_232762)
