[The description below was written by a language model from this plasmid's Addgene catalogue record and pLannotate feature annotations shown in this document.]
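Description:
dCas9-EWSR1_IDR-EGFP is a third-generation-style, self-inactivating HIV-1 lentiviral transfer plasmid built on the LentiCRISPRv2 backbone. It is propagated in E. coli through a high-copy ColE1/pUC origin with ampicillin selection (AmpR), and it also carries an f1 origin. The viral genome is transcribed from a CMV enhancer/promoter fused to a truncated 5' LTR. It contains the Ψ packaging signal with a partial gag sequence, the RRE for Rev-dependent nuclear export, a cPPT/CTS, a WPRE to boost transcript expression, and a ΔU3 3' LTR followed by a bGH polyadenylation signal. Outside the LTRs sits an SV40/EM7-driven bleomycin/Zeocin resistance cassette inherited from the backbone.

The payload is a single fusion reading frame driven by the EF-1α core promoter. Catalytically inactive Streptococcus pyogenes Cas9 is annotated in two adjoining pieces, with the D10A mutation noted in the N-terminal part. It is followed by a fragment of human EWSR1, which the construct name identifies as an intrinsically disordered region, and then by EGFP for visualisation. A puromycin N-acetyltransferase coding sequence lies downstream of EGFP and should allow selection of transduced mammalian cells, although the feature table does not annotate the linker or self-cleaving peptide joining it to the fusion. An S. pyogenes gRNA scaffold is detected upstream of the EF-1α promoter. However, no U6 promoter or spacer is annotated, so it is unclear from the record whether a functional guide cassette is present, and guides may have to be supplied separately.

The associated publication title indicates the intended use: recruiting a condensate-forming human IDR to chosen genomic loci through dCas9 to study how biomolecular condensation initiates endogenous transcription, with EGFP fluorescence reporting the fusion's localisation.
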