Features (pLannotate 1.2.2; 35 found; start..end, strand, type, name):
    512..531     +  misc_feature   cPPT/CTS (fragment): central polypurine tract and central termination sequence of HIV-1
    533..766     +  LTR            3' LTR (ΔU3): self-inactivating 3' long terminal repeat (LTR) from HIV-1
    798..1022    +  polyA_signal   bGH poly(A) signal: bovine growth hormone polyadenylation signal
   1026..1047    +  promoter       SV40 promoter (fragment): SV40 enhancer and early promoter
   1068..1496    +  rep_origin     f1 ori (sequence partly withheld): f1 bacteriophage origin of replication; arrow indicates direction of (+) strand synthesis
   1510..1839    +  promoter       SV40 promoter: SV40 enhancer and early promoter
   1887..1934    +  promoter       EM7 promoter: synthetic bacterial promoter&nbsp
   1953..2327    +  CDS            BleoR: antibiotic-binding protein; Sh ble from Streptoalloteichus hindustanus; confers resistance to bleomycin, phleomycin, and Zeocin™
   2337..2462    +  CDS            ble (fragment): BLE_KLEPN - Experimental evidence at protein level: Swiss-Prot protein existence level 1. Binding protein with a strong affinity to the bleomycin family of antibiotics. Binds to CL990; an antimitotic-antibiotic compound. From Klebsiella pneumoniae.
   2457..2578    +  polyA_signal   SV40 poly(A) signal: SV40 polyadenylation signal
   2649..2671    -  protein_bind   lac operator (fragment): The lac repressor binds to the lac operator to inhibit transcription in E. coli. This inhibition can be relieved by adding lactose or isopropyl-β-D-thiogalactopyranoside (IPTG). lac repressor encoded by lacI
   2675..2705    -  promoter       lac promoter: promoter for the E. coli lac operon
   2720..2741    -  protein_bind   CAP binding site: CAP binding activates transcription in the presence of cAMP. E. coli catabolite activator protein
   2754..2846    -  CDS            lacI (fragment): lac repressor; lacI; The lac repressor binds to the lac operator to inhibit transcription in E. coli. This inhibition can be relieved by adding lactose or isopropyl-β-D-thiogalactopyranoside (IPTG).
   3029..3617    -  rep_origin     ori: high-copy-number ColE1/pMB1/pBR322/pUC origin of replication
   3788..4648    -  CDS            AmpR: β-lactamase; bla; confers resistance to ampicillin, carbenicillin, and related antibiotics
   4649..4753    -  promoter       AmpR promoter: bla
   4812..4864    -  misc_feature   bom (fragment): basis of mobility region from pBR322
   5019..5398    +  enhancer       CMV enhancer: human cytomegalovirus immediate early enhancer
   5399..5598    +  promoter       CMV promoter: human cytomegalovirus (CMV) immediate early promoter
   5616..5796    +  LTR            5' LTR (truncated): truncated 5' long terminal repeat (LTR) from HIV-1
   5843..5968    +  misc_feature   HIV-1 Ψ: packaging signal of human immunodeficiency virus type 1
   5952..6315    +  CDS            HIV-1 gag (fragment): gag protein from human immunodeficiency virus 1; gag
   6461..6694    +  misc_feature   RRE: The Rev response element (RRE) of HIV-1 allows for Rev-dependent mRNA export from the nucleus to the cytoplasm.
   7071..7171    +  CDS            Rev (fragment): human immunodeficiency virus 1 (HIV-1) Rev protein; rev; enhances nuclear export of unspliced and incompletely spliced viral mRNAs
   7221..7338    +  misc_feature   cPPT/CTS: central polypurine tract and central termination sequence of HIV-1
   7470..7545    +  misc_RNA       gRNA scaffold: guide RNA scaffold for the Streptococcus pyogenes CRISPR/Cas9 system
   7563..7581    +  CDS            small t antigen (fragment): SV40 (simian virus 40) small t antigen
   7607..7818    +  promoter       EF-1α core promoter: core promoter for human elongation factor EF-1α
   7894..9495    +  CDS            dCas9(N): N-terminal portion of catalytically inactive Streptococcus pyogenes dCas9 carrying the D10A mutation (Zetsche et al., 2015)
   9496..11994   +  CDS            Cas9(C): C-terminal portion of Streptococcus pyogenes Cas9 (Zetsche et al., 2015)
  12049..12804   +  CDS            EWSR1 (fragment): EWS_HUMAN - Also known as EWS. Experimental evidence at protein level: Swiss-Prot protein existence level 1. Might normally function as a transcriptional repressor. EWS- fusion-proteins (EFPS) may play a role in the tumorigenic process. They may disturb gene expression by mimicking, or interfering with the normal function of CTD-POLII within the transcription initiation complex. They may also contribute to an aberrant activation of the fusion protein target genes. From Homo sapiens (Human).
  12844..13560   +  CDS            EGFP: EGFP is a basic (constitutively fluorescent) green fluorescent protein published in 1996, derived from Aequorea victoria. It is reported to be a rapidly-maturing weak dimer with moderate acid sensitivity.
  13656..14253   +  CDS            PuroR (fragment): puromycin N-acetyltransferase; pac from Streptomyces; confers resistance to puromycin
  14269..461     +  misc_feature   WPRE (across the origin): woodchuck hepatitis virus posttranscriptional regulatory element
>Addgene plasmid #232762 | dCas9-EWSR1_IDR-EGFP | addgene full sequence | sequence record 462119 | Addgene NGS Result
CATTTTCTCCTCCTTGTATAAATCCTGGTTGCTGTCTCTTTATGAGGAGTTGTGGCCCGTTGTCAGGCAA
CGTGGCGTGGTGTGCACTGTGTTTGCTGACGCAACCCCCACTGGTTGGGGCATTGCCACCACCTGTCAGC
TCCTTTCCGGGACTTTCGCTTTCCCCCTCCCTATTGCCACGGCGGAACTCATCGCCGCCTGCCTTGCCCG
CTGCTGGACAGGGGCTCGGCTGTTGGGCACTGACAATTCCGTGGTGTTGTCGGGGAAATCATCGTCCTTT
CCTTGGCTGCTCGCCTGTGTTGCCACCTGGATTCTGCGCGGGACGTCCTTCTGCTACGTCCCTTCGGCCC
TCAATCCAGCGGACCTTCCTTCCCGCGGCCTGCTGCCGGCTCTGCGGCCTCTTCCGCGTCTTCGCCTTCG
CCCTCAGACGAGTCGGATCTCCCTTTGGGCCGCCTCCCCGCGTCGACTTTAAGACCAATGACTTACAAGG
CAGCTGTAGATCTTAGCCACTTTTTAAAAGAAAAGGGGGGACTGGAAGGGCTAATTCACTCCCAACGAAG
ACAAGATCTGCTTTTTGCTTGTACTGGGTCTCTCTGGTTAGACCAGATCTGAGCCTGGGAGCTCTCTGGC
TAACTAGGGAACCCACTGCTTAAGCCTCAATAAAGCTTGCCTTGAGTGCTTCAAGTAGTGTGTGCCCGTC
TGTTGTGTGACTCTGGTAACTAGAGATCCCTCAGACCCTTTTAGTCAGTGTGGAAAATCTCTAGCAGGGC
CCGTTTAAACCCGCTGATCAGCCTCGACTGTGCCTTCTAGTTGCCAGCCATCTGTTGTTTGCCCCTCCCC
CGTGCCTTCCTTGACCCTGGAAGGTGCCACTCCCACTGTCCTTTCCTAATAAAATGAGGAAATTGCATCG
CATTGTCTGAGTAGGTGTCATTCTATTCTGGGGGGTGGGGTGGGGCAGGACAGCAAGGGGGAGGATTGGG
AAGACAATAGCAGGCATGCTGGGGATGCGGTGGGCTCTATGGCTTCTGAGGCGGAAAGAACCAGCTGGGG
CTCTAGGGGGTATCCCC
[124 nt withheld, positions 1068-1191]
C
[91 nt withheld, positions 1193-1283]
A
[49 nt withheld, positions 1285-1333]
CCTTTGACGTTGGAGTCCACGTTCTTT
[37 nt withheld, positions 1361-1397]
ACCCTATCTCGGTCTATTCTTTTGATTTATAAGGGATTTTGCCGATTTCGGCCTATTGGTTAAAAAATGA
GCTGATTTAACAAAAATTTAACGCGAATTAATTCTGTGGAATGTGTGTCAGTTAGGGTGTGGAAAGTCCC
CAGGCTCCCCAGCAGGCAGAAGTATGCAAAGCATGCATCTCAATTAGTCAGCAACCAGGTGTGGAAAGTC
CCCAGGCTCCCCAGCAGGCAGAAGTATGCAAAGCATGCATCTCAATTAGTCAGCAACCATAGTCCCGCCC
CTAACTCCGCCCATCCCGCCCCTAACTCCGCCCAGTTCCGCCCATTCTCCGCCCCATGGCTGACTAATTT
TTTTTATTTATGCAGAGGCCGAGGCCGCCTCTGCCTCTGAGCTATTCCAGAAGTAGTGAGGAGGCTTTTT
TGGAGGCCTAGGCTTTTGCAAAAAGCTCCCGGGAGCTTGTATATCCATTTTCGGATCTGATCAGCACGTG
TTGACAATTAATCATCGGCATAGTATATCGGCATAGTATAATACGACAAGGTGAGGAACTAAACCATGGC
CAAGTTGACCAGTGCCGTTCCGGTGCTCACCGCGCGCGACGTCGCCGGAGCGGTCGAGTTCTGGACCGAC
CGGCTCGGGTTCTCCCGGGACTTCGTGGAGGACGACTTCGCCGGTGTGGTCCGGGACGACGTGACCCTGT
TCATCAGCGCGGTCCAGGACCAGGTGGTGCCGGACAACACCCTGGCCTGGGTGTGGGTGCGCGGCCTGGA
CGAGCTGTACGCCGAGTGGTCGGAGGTCGTGTCCACGAACTTCCGGGACGCCTCCGGGCCGGCCATGACC
GAGATCGGCGAGCAGCCGTGGGGGCGGGAGTTCGCCCTGCGCGACCCGGCCGGCAACTGCGTGCACTTCG
TGGCCGAGGAGCAGGACTGACACGTGCTACGAGATTTCGATTCCACCGCCGCCTTCTATGAAAGGTTGGG
CTTCGGAATCGTTTTCCGGGACGCCGGCTGGATGATCCTCCAGCGCGGGGATCTCATGCTGGAGTTCTTC
GCCCACCCCAACTTGTTTATTGCAGCTTATAATGGTTACAAATAAAGCAATAGCATCACAAATTTCACAA
ATAAAGCATTTTTTTCACTGCATTCTAGTTGTGGTTTGTCCAAACTCATCAATGTATCTTATCATGTCTG
TATACCGTCGACCTCTAGCTAGAGCTTGGCGTAATCATGGTCATAGCTGTTTCCTGTGTGAAATTGTTAT
CCGCTCACAATTCCACACAACATACGAGCCGGAAGCATAAAGTGTAAAGCCTGGGGTGCCTAATGAGTGA
GCTAACTCACATTAATTGCGTTGCGCTCACTGCCCGCTTTCCAGTCGGGAAACCTGTCGTGCCAGCTGCA
TTAATGAATCGGCCAACGCGCGGGGAGAGGCGGTTTGCGTATTGGGCGCTCTTCCGCTTCCTCGCTCACT
GACTCGCTGCGCTCGGTCGTTCGGCTGCGGCGAGCGGTATCAGCTCACTCAAAGGCGGTAATACGGTTAT
CCACAGAATCAGGGGATAACGCAGGAAAGAACATGTGAGCAAAAGGCCAGCAAAAGGCCAGGAACCGTAA
AAAGGCCGCGTTGCTGGCGTTTTTCCATAGGCTCCGCCCCCCTGACGAGCATCACAAAAATCGACGCTCA
AGTCAGAGGTGGCGAAACCCGACAGGACTATAAAGATACCAGGCGTTTCCCCCTGGAAGCTCCCTCGTGC
GCTCTCCTGTTCCGACCCTGCCGCTTACCGGATACCTGTCCGCCTTTCTCCCTTCGGGAAGCGTGGCGCT
TTCTCATAGCTCACGCTGTAGGTATCTCAGTTCGGTGTAGGTCGTTCGCTCCAAGCTGGGCTGTGTGCAC
GAACCCCCCGTTCAGCCCGACCGCTGCGCCTTATCCGGTAACTATCGTCTTGAGTCCAACCCGGTAAGAC
ACGACTTATCGCCACTGGCAGCAGCCACTGGTAACAGGATTAGCAGAGCGAGGTATGTAGGCGGTGCTAC
AGAGTTCTTGAAGTGGTGGCCTAACTACGGCTACACTAGAAGAACAGTATTTGGTATCTGCGCTCTGCTG
AAGCCAGTTACCTTCGGAAAAAGAGTTGGTAGCTCTTGATCCGGCAAACAAACCACCGCTGGTAGCGGTG
GTTTTTTTGTTTGCAAGCAGCAGATTACGCGCAGAAAAAAAGGATCTCAAGAAGATCCTTTGATCTTTTC
TACGGGGTCTGACGCTCAGTGGAACGAAAACTCACGTTAAGGGATTTTGGTCATGAGATTATCAAAAAGG
ATCTTCACCTAGATCCTTTTAAATTAAAAATGAAGTTTTAAATCAATCTAAAGTATATATGAGTAAACTT
GGTCTGACAGTTACCAATGCTTAATCAGTGAGGCACCTATCTCAGCGATCTGTCTATTTCGTTCATCCAT
AGTTGCCTGACTCCCCGTCGTGTAGATAACTACGATACGGGAGGGCTTACCATCTGGCCCCAGTGCTGCA
ATGATACCGCGAGACCCACGCTCACCGGCTCCAGATTTATCAGCAATAAACCAGCCAGCCGGAAGGGCCG
AGCGCAGAAGTGGTCCTGCAACTTTATCCGCCTCCATCCAGTCTATTAATTGTTGCCGGGAAGCTAGAGT
AAGTAGTTCGCCAGTTAATAGTTTGCGCAACGTTGTTGCCATTGCTACAGGCATCGTGGTGTCACGCTCG
TCGTTTGGTATGGCTTCATTCAGCTCCGGTTCCCAACGATCAAGGCGAGTTACATGATCCCCCATGTTGT
GCAAAAAAGCGGTTAGCTCCTTCGGTCCTCCGATCGTTGTCAGAAGTAAGTTGGCCGCAGTGTTATCACT
CATGGTTATGGCAGCACTGCATAATTCTCTTACTGTCATGCCATCCGTAAGATGCTTTTCTGTGACTGGT
GAGTACTCAACCAAGTCATTCTGAGAATAGTGTATGCGGCGACCGAGTTGCTCTTGCCCGGCGTCAATAC
GGGATAATACCGCGCCACATAGCAGAACTTTAAAAGTGCTCATCATTGGAAAACGTTCTTCGGGGCGAAA
ACTCTCAAGGATCTTACCGCTGTTGAGATCCAGTTCGATGTAACCCACTCGTGCACCCAACTGATCTTCA
GCATCTTTTACTTTCACCAGCGTTTCTGGGTGAGCAAAAACAGGAAGGCAAAATGCCGCAAAAAAGGGAA
TAAGGGCGACACGGAAATGTTGAATACTCATACTCTTCCTTTTTCAATATTATTGAAGCATTTATCAGGG
TTATTGTCTCATGAGCGGATACATATTTGAATGTATTTAGAAAAATAAACAAATAGGGGTTCCGCGCACA
TTTCCCCGAAAAGTGCCACCTGACGTCGACGGATCGGGAGATCTCCCGATCCCCTATGGTGCACTCTCAG
TACAATCTGCTCTGATGCCGCATAGTTAAGCCAGTATCTGCTCCCTGCTTGTGTGTTGGAGGTCGCTGAG
TAGTGCGCGAGCAAAATTTAAGCTACAACAAGGCAAGGCTTGACCGACAATTGCATGAAGAATCTGCTTA
GGGTTAGGCGTTTTGCGCTGCTTCGCGATGTACGGGCCAGATATACGCGTTGACATTGATTATTGACTAG
TTATTAATAGTAATCAATTACGGGGTCATTAGTTCATAGCCCATATATGGAGTTCCGCGTTACATAACTT
ACGGTAAATGGCCCGCCTGGCTGACCGCCCAACGACCCCCGCCCATTGACGTCAATAATGACGTATGTTC
CCATAGTAACGCCAATAGGGACTTTCCATTGACGTCAATGGGTGGAGTATTTACGGTAAACTGCCCACTT
GGCAGTACATCAAGTGTATCATATGCCAAGTACGCCCCCTATTGACGTCAATGACGGTAAATGGCCCGCC
TGGCATTATGCCCAGTACATGACCTTATGGGACTTTCCTACTTGGCAGTACATCTACGTATTAGTCATCG
CTATTACCATGGTGATGCGGTTTTGGCAGTACATCAATGGGCGTGGATAGCGGTTTGACTCACGGGGATT
TCCAAGTCTCCACCCCATTGACGTCAATGGGAGTTTGTTTTGGCACCAAAATCAACGGGACTTTCCAAAA
TGTCGTAACAACTCCGCCCCATTGACGCAAATGGGCGGTAGGCGTGTACGGTGGGAGGTCTATATAAGCA
GCGCGTTTTGCCTGTACTGGGTCTCTCTGGTTAGACCAGATCTGAGCCTGGGAGCTCTCTGGCTAACTAG
GGAACCCACTGCTTAAGCCTCAATAAAGCTTGCCTTGAGTGCTTCAAGTAGTGTGTGCCCGTCTGTTGTG
TGACTCTGGTAACTAGAGATCCCTCAGACCCTTTTAGTCAGTGTGGAAAATCTCTAGCAGTGGCGCCCGA
ACAGGGACTTGAAAGCGAAAGGGAAACCAGAGGAGCTCTCTCGACGCAGGACTCGGCTTGCTGAAGCGCG
CACGGCAAGAGGCGAGGGGCGGCGACTGGTGAGTACGCCAAAAATTTTGACTAGCGGAGGCTAGAAGGAG
AGAGATGGGTGCGAGAGCGTCAGTATTAAGCGGGGGAGAATTAGATCGCGATGGGAAAAAATTCGGTTAA
GGCCAGGGGGAAAGAAAAAATATAAATTAAAACATATAGTATGGGCAAGCAGGGAGCTAGAACGATTCGC
AGTTAATCCTGGCCTGTTAGAAACATCAGAAGGCTGTAGACAAATACTGGGACAGCTACAACCATCCCTT
CAGACAGGATCAGAAGAACTTAGATCATTATATAATACAGTAGCAACCCTCTATTGTGTGCATCAAAGGA
TAGAGATAAAAGACACCAAGGAAGCTTTAGACAAGATAGAGGAAGAGCAAAACAAAAGTAAGACCACCGC
ACAGCAAGCGGCCGCTGATCTTCAGACCTGGAGGAGGAGATATGAGGGACAATTGGAGAAGTGAATTATA
TAAATATAAAGTAGTAAAAATTGAACCATTAGGAGTAGCACCCACCAAGGCAAAGAGAAGAGTGGTGCAG
AGAGAAAAAAGAGCAGTGGGAATAGGAGCTTTGTTCCTTGGGTTCTTGGGAGCAGCAGGAAGCACTATGG
GCGCAGCGTCAATGACGCTGACGGTACAGGCCAGACAATTATTGTCTGGTATAGTGCAGCAGCAGAACAA
TTTGCTGAGGGCTATTGAGGCGCAACAGCATCTGTTGCAACTCACAGTCTGGGGCATCAAGCAGCTCCAG
GCAAGAATCCTGGCTGTGGAAAGATACCTAAAGGATCAACAGCTCCTGGGGATTTGGGGTTGCTCTGGAA
AACTCATTTGCACCACTGCTGTGCCTTGGAATGCTAGTTGGAGTAATAAATCTCTGGAACAGATTTGGAA
TCACACGACCTGGATGGAGTGGGACAGAGAAATTAACAATTACACAAGCTTAATACACTCCTTAATTGAA
GAATCGCAAAACCAGCAAGAAAAGAATGAACAAGAATTATTGGAATTAGATAAATGGGCAAGTTTGTGGA
ATTGGTTTAACATAACAAATTGGCTGTGGTATATAAAATTATTCATAATGATAGTAGGAGGCTTGGTAGG
TTTAAGAATAGTTTTTGCTGTACTTTCTATAGTGAATAGAGTTAGGCAGGGATATTCACCATTATCGTTT
CAGACCCACCTCCCAACCCCGAGGGGACCCGACAGGCCCGAAGGAATAGAAGAAGAAGGTGGAGAGAGAG
ACAGAGACAGATCCATTCGATTAGTGAACGGATCGGCACTGCGTGCGCCAATTCTGCAGACAAATGGCAG
TATTCATCCACAATTTTAAAAGAAAAGGGGGGATTGGGGGGTACAGTGCAGGGGAAAGAATAGTAGACAT
AATAGCAACAGACATACAAACTAAAGAATTACAAAAACAAATTACAAAAATTCAAAATTTTCGGGTTTAT
TACAGGGACAGCAGAGATCCAGTTTGGTTAATTAAGGTACCGATATCACTAGTGTTCCATTAACTGCGCT
AAAAATAATTTTTAAATCTTTTTTAGCTTCTTGCTCTTTTTTGTACGTCTCTGTTTTAGAGCTAGAAATA
GCAAGTTAAAATAAGGCTAGTCCGTTATCAACTTGAAAAAGTGGCACCGAGTCGGTGCTTTTTTGAATTC
GCTAGCTAGGTCTTGAAAGGAGTGGGAATTGGCTCCGGTGCCCGTCAGTGGGCAGAGCGCACATCGCCCA
CAGTCCCCGAGAAGTTGGGGGGAGGGGTCGGCAATTGATCCGGTGCCTAGAGAAGGTGGCGCGGGGTAAA
CTGGGAAAGTGATGTCGTGTACTGGCTCCGCCTTTTTCCCGAGGGTGGGGGAGAACCGTATATAAGTGCA
GTAGTCGCCGTGAACGTTCTTTTTCGCAACGGGTTTGCCGCCAGAACACAGGACCGGTTCTAGAGCGCTG
CCACCATGGCCCCAAAGAAGAAGCGGAAGGTCGGTATCCACGGAGTCCCAGCAGCCGACAAGAAGTACAG
CATCGGCCTGGCCATCGGCACCAACTCTGTGGGCTGGGCCGTGATCACCGACGAGTACAAGGTGCCCAGC
AAGAAATTCAAGGTGCTGGGCAACACCGACCGGCACAGCATCAAGAAGAACCTGATCGGAGCCCTGCTGT
TCGACAGCGGCGAAACAGCCGAGGCCACCCGGCTGAAGAGAACCGCCAGAAGAAGATACACCAGACGGAA
GAACCGGATCTGCTATCTGCAAGAGATCTTCAGCAACGAGATGGCCAAGGTGGACGACAGCTTCTTCCAC
AGACTGGAAGAGTCCTTCCTGGTGGAAGAGGATAAGAAGCACGAGCGGCACCCCATCTTCGGCAACATCG
TGGACGAGGTGGCCTACCACGAGAAGTACCCCACCATCTACCACCTGAGAAAGAAACTGGTGGACAGCAC
CGACAAGGCCGACCTGCGGCTGATCTATCTGGCCCTGGCCCACATGATCAAGTTCCGGGGCCACTTCCTG
ATCGAGGGCGACCTGAACCCCGACAACAGCGACGTGGACAAGCTGTTCATCCAGCTGGTGCAGACCTACA
ACCAGCTGTTCGAGGAAAACCCCATCAACGCCAGCGGCGTGGACGCCAAGGCCATCCTGTCTGCCAGACT
GAGCAAGAGCAGACGGCTGGAAAATCTGATCGCCCAGCTGCCCGGCGAGAAGAAGAATGGCCTGTTCGGA
AACCTGATTGCCCTGAGCCTGGGCCTGACCCCCAACTTCAAGAGCAACTTCGACCTGGCCGAGGATGCCA
AACTGCAGCTGAGCAAGGACACCTACGACGACGACCTGGACAACCTGCTGGCCCAGATCGGCGACCAGTA
CGCCGACCTGTTTCTGGCCGCCAAGAACCTGTCCGACGCCATCCTGCTGAGCGACATCCTGAGAGTGAAC
ACCGAGATCACCAAGGCCCCCCTGAGCGCCTCTATGATCAAGAGATACGACGAGCACCACCAGGACCTGA
CCCTGCTGAAAGCTCTCGTGCGGCAGCAGCTGCCTGAGAAGTACAAAGAGATTTTCTTCGACCAGAGCAA
GAACGGCTACGCCGGCTACATTGACGGCGGAGCCAGCCAGGAAGAGTTCTACAAGTTCATCAAGCCCATC
CTGGAAAAGATGGACGGCACCGAGGAACTGCTCGTGAAGCTGAACAGAGAGGACCTGCTGCGGAAGCAGC
GGACCTTCGACAACGGCAGCATCCCCCACCAGATCCACCTGGGAGAGCTGCACGCCATTCTGCGGCGGCA
GGAAGATTTTTACCCATTCCTGAAGGACAACCGGGAAAAGATCGAGAAGATCCTGACCTTCCGCATCCCC
TACTACGTGGGCCCTCTGGCCAGGGGAAACAGCAGATTCGCCTGGATGACCAGAAAGAGCGAGGAAACCA
TCACCCCCTGGAACTTCGAGGAAGTGGTGGACAAGGGCGCTTCCGCCCAGAGCTTCATCGAGCGGATGAC
CAACTTCGATAAGAACCTGCCCAACGAGAAGGTGCTGCCCAAGCACAGCCTGCTGTACGAGTACTTCACC
GTGTATAACGAGCTGACCAAAGTGAAATACGTGACCGAGGGAATGAGAAAGCCCGCCTTCCTGAGCGGCG
AGCAGAAAAAGGCCATCGTGGACCTGCTGTTCAAGACCAACCGGAAAGTGACCGTGAAGCAGCTGAAAGA
GGACTACTTCAAGAAAATCGAGTGCTTCGACTCCGTGGAAATCTCCGGCGTGGAAGATCGGTTCAACGCC
TCCCTGGGCACATACCACGATCTGCTGAAAATTATCAAGGACAAGGACTTCCTGGACAATGAGGAAAACG
AGGACATTCTGGAAGATATCGTGCTGACCCTGACACTGTTTGAGGACAGAGAGATGATCGAGGAACGGCT
GAAAACCTATGCCCACCTGTTCGACGACAAAGTGATGAAGCAGCTGAAGCGGCGGAGATACACCGGCTGG
GGCAGGCTGAGCCGGAAGCTGATCAACGGCATCCGGGACAAGCAGTCCGGCAAGACAATCCTGGATTTCC
TGAAGTCCGACGGCTTCGCCAACAGAAACTTCATGCAGCTGATCCACGACGACAGCCTGACCTTTAAAGA
GGACATCCAGAAAGCCCAGGTGTCCGGCCAGGGCGATAGCCTGCACGAGCACATTGCCAATCTGGCCGGC
AGCCCCGCCATTAAGAAGGGCATCCTGCAGACAGTGAAGGTGGTGGACGAGCTCGTGAAAGTGATGGGCC
GGCACAAGCCCGAGAACATCGTGATCGAAATGGCCAGAGAGAACCAGACCACCCAGAAGGGACAGAAGAA
CAGCCGCGAGAGAATGAAGCGGATCGAAGAGGGCATCAAAGAGCTGGGCAGCCAGATCCTGAAAGAACAC
CCCGTGGAAAACACCCAGCTGCAGAACGAGAAGCTGTACCTGTACTACCTGCAGAATGGGCGGGATATGT
ACGTGGACCAGGAACTGGACATCAACCGGCTGTCCGACTACGATGTGGACGCCATCGTGCCTCAGAGCTT
TCTGAAGGACGACTCCATCGACAACAAGGTGCTGACCAGAAGCGACAAGAACCGGGGCAAGAGCGACAAC
GTGCCCTCCGAAGAGGTCGTGAAGAAGATGAAGAACTACTGGCGGCAGCTGCTGAACGCCAAGCTGATTA
CCCAGAGAAAGTTCGACAATCTGACCAAGGCCGAGAGAGGCGGCCTGAGCGAACTGGATAAGGCCGGCTT
CATCAAGAGACAGCTGGTGGAAACCCGGCAGATCACAAAGCACGTGGCACAGATCCTGGACTCCCGGATG
AACACTAAGTACGACGAGAATGACAAGCTGATCCGGGAAGTGAAAGTGATCACCCTGAAGTCCAAGCTGG
TGTCCGATTTCCGGAAGGATTTCCAGTTTTACAAAGTGCGCGAGATCAACAACTACCACCACGCCCACGA
CGCCTACCTGAACGCCGTCGTGGGAACCGCCCTGATCAAAAAGTACCCTAAGCTGGAAAGCGAGTTCGTG
TACGGCGACTACAAGGTGTACGACGTGCGGAAGATGATCGCCAAGAGCGAGCAGGAAATCGGCAAGGCTA
CCGCCAAGTACTTCTTCTACAGCAACATCATGAACTTTTTCAAGACCGAGATTACCCTGGCCAACGGCGA
GATCCGGAAGCGGCCTCTGATCGAGACAAACGGCGAAACCGGGGAGATCGTGTGGGATAAGGGCCGGGAT
TTTGCCACCGTGCGGAAAGTGCTGAGCATGCCCCAAGTGAATATCGTGAAAAAGACCGAGGTGCAGACAG
GCGGCTTCAGCAAAGAGTCTATCCTGCCCAAGAGGAACAGCGATAAGCTGATCGCCAGAAAGAAGGACTG
GGACCCTAAGAAGTACGGCGGCTTCGACAGCCCCACCGTGGCCTATTCTGTGCTGGTGGTGGCCAAAGTG
GAAAAGGGCAAGTCCAAGAAACTGAAGAGTGTGAAAGAGCTGCTGGGGATCACCATCATGGAAAGAAGCA
GCTTCGAGAAGAATCCCATCGACTTTCTGGAAGCCAAGGGCTACAAAGAAGTGAAAAAGGACCTGATCAT
CAAGCTGCCTAAGTACTCCCTGTTCGAGCTGGAAAACGGCCGGAAGAGAATGCTGGCCTCTGCCGGCGAA
CTGCAGAAGGGAAACGAACTGGCCCTGCCCTCCAAATATGTGAACTTCCTGTACCTGGCCAGCCACTATG
AGAAGCTGAAGGGCTCCCCCGAGGATAATGAGCAGAAACAGCTGTTTGTGGAACAGCACAAGCACTACCT
GGACGAGATCATCGAGCAGATCAGCGAGTTCTCCAAGAGAGTGATCCTGGCCGACGCTAATCTGGACAAA
GTGCTGTCCGCCTACAACAAGCACCGGGATAAGCCCATCAGAGAGCAGGCCGAGAATATCATCCACCTGT
TTACCCTGACCAATCTGGGAGCCCCTGCCGCCTTCAAGTACTTTGACACCACCATCGACCGGAAGAGGTA
CACCAGCACCAAAGAGGTGCTGGACGCCACCCTGATCCACCAGAGCATCACCGGCCTGTACGAGACACGG
ATCGACCTGTCTCAGCTGGGAGGCGACAAGCGACCTGCCGCCACAAAGAAGGCTGGACAGGCTAAGAAGA
AGAAAGGATCCGCGTCCACGGATTACAGTACCTATAGCCAAGCTGCAGCGCAGCAGGGCTACAGTGCTTA
CACCGCCCAGCCCACTCAAGGATATGCACAGACCACCCAGGCATATGGGCAACAAAGCTATGGAACCTAT
GGACAGCCCACTGATGTCAGCTATACCCAGGCTCAGACCACTGCAACCTATGGGCAGACCGCCTATGCAA
CTTCTTATGGACAGCCTCCCACTGGTTATACTACTCCAACTGCCCCCCAGGCATACAGCCAGCCTGTCCA
GGGGTATGGCACTGGTGCTTATGATACCACCACTGCTACAGTCACCACCACCCAGGCCTCCTATGCAGCT
CAGTCTGCATATGGCACTCAGCCTGCTTATCCAGCCTATGGGCAGCAGCCAGCAGCCACTGCACCTACAA
GACCGCAGGATGGAAACAAGCCCACTGAGACTAGTCAACCTCAATCTAGCACAGGGGGTTACAACCAGCC
CAGCCTAGGATATGGACAGAGTAACTACAGTTATCCCCAGGTACCTGGGAGCTACCCCATGCAGCCAGTC
ACTGCACCTCCATCCTACCCTCCTACCAGCTATTCCTCTACACAGCCGACTAGTTATGATCAGAGCAGTT
ACTCTCAGCAGAACACCTATGGGCAACCGAGCAGCTATGGACAGCAGAGTAGCTATGGTCAACAAAGCAG
CTATGGGCAGCAGCCTCCCACTAGTTACCCACCCCAAACTGGATCCTACAGCCAAGCTCCAAGTCAATAT
AGCCAACAGAGCAGCAGCTACGGGCAGCAGGGATCCATGGTGAGCAAGGGCGAGGAGCTGTTCACCGGGG
TGGTGCCCATCCTGGTCGAGCTGGACGGCGACGTAAACGGCCACAAGTTCAGCGTGTCCGGCGAGGGCGA
GGGCGATGCCACCTACGGCAAGCTGACCCTGAAGTTCATCTGCACCACCGGCAAGCTGCCCGTGCCCTGG
CCCACCCTCGTGACCACCCTGACCTACGGCGTGCAGTGCTTCAGCCGCTACCCCGACCACATGAAGCAGC
ACGACTTCTTCAAGTCCGCCATGCCCGAAGGCTACGTCCAGGAGCGCACCATCTTCTTCAAGGACGACGG
CAACTACAAGACCCGCGCCGAGGTGAAGTTCGAGGGCGACACCCTGGTGAACCGCATCGAGCTGAAGGGC
ATCGACTTCAAGGAGGACGGCAACATCCTGGGGCACAAGCTGGAGTACAACTACAACAGCCACAACGTCT
ATATCATGGCCGACAAGCAGAAGAACGGCATCAAGGTGAACTTCAAGATCCGCCACAACATCGAGGACGG
CAGCGTGCAGCTCGCCGACCACTACCAGCAGAACACCCCCATCGGCGACGGCCCCGTGCTGCTGCCCGAC
AACCACTACCTGAGCACCCAGTCCGCCCTGAGCAAAGACCCCAACGAGAAGCGCGATCACATGGTCCTGC
TGGAGTTCGTGACCGCCGCCGGGATCACTCTCGGCATGGACGAGCTGTACAAGGGATCCGATTACAAAGA
CGATGACGATAAGGGATCCGGCGCAACAAACTTCTCTCTGCTGAAACAAGCCGGAGATGTCGAAGAGAAT
CCTGGACCGACCGAGTACAAGCCCACGGTGCGCCTCGCCACCCGCGACGACGTCCCCAGGGCCGTACGCA
CCCTCGCCGCCGCGTTCGCCGACTACCCCGCCACGCGCCACACCGTCGATCCGGACCGCCACATCGAGCG
GGTCACCGAGCTGCAAGAACTCTTCCTCACGCGCGTCGGGCTCGACATCGGCAAGGTGTGGGTCGCGGAC
GACGGCGCCGCGGTGGCGGTCTGGACCACGCCGGAGAGCGTCGAAGCGGGGGCGGTGTTCGCCGAGATCG
GCCCGCGCATGGCCGAGTTGAGCGGTTCCCGGCTGGCCGCGCAGCAACAGATGGAAGGCCTCCTGGCGCC
GCACCGGCCCAAGGAGCCCGCGTGGTTCCTGGCCACCGTCGGAGTCTCGCCCGACCACCAGGGCAAGGGT
CTGGGCAGCGCCGTCGTGCTCCCCGGAGTGGAGGCGGCCGAGCGCGCCGGGGTGCCCGCCTTCCTGGAGA
CCTCCGCGCCCCGCAACCTCCCCTTCTACGAGCGGCTCGGCTTCACCGTCACCGCCGACGTCGAGGTGCC
CGAAGGACCGCGCACCTGGTGCATGACCCGCAAGCCCGGTGCCTGAACGCGTTAAGTCGACAATCAACCT
CTGGATTACAAAATTTGTGAAAGATTGACTGGTATTCTTAACTATGTTGCTCCTTTTACGCTATGTGGAT
ACGCTGCTTTAATGCCTTTGTATCATGCTATTGCTTCCCGTATGGCTTT
